>Addgene plasmid #162679 | pCJ206 | addgene full sequence | sequence record 321456 | Addgene NGS Result
TGGCGAATGGG
[124 nt withheld, positions 12-135]
C
[91 nt withheld, positions 137-227]
A
[49 nt withheld, positions 229-277]
CCTTTGACGTTGGAGTCCACGTTCTTT
[37 nt withheld, positions 305-341]
ACCCTATCTCGGTCTATTCTTTTGATTTATAAGGGATTTTGCCGATTTCGGCCTATTGGTTAAAAAATGA
GCTGATTTAACAAAAATTTAACGCGAATTTTAACAAAATATTAACGCTTACAATTTAGGTGGCACTTTTC
GGGGAAATGTGCGCGGAACCCCTATTTGTTTATTTTTCTAAATACATTCAAATATGTATCCGCTCATGAG
ACAATAACCCTGATAAATGCTTCAATAATATTGAAAAAGGAAGAGTATGAGTATTCAACATTTCCGTGTC
GCCCTTATTCCCTTTTTTGCGGCATTTTGCCTTCCTGTTTTTGCTCACCCAGAAACGCTGGTGAAAGTAA
AAGATGCTGAAGATCAGTTGGGTGCACGAGTGGGTTACATCGAACTGGATCTCAACAGCGGTAAGATCCT
TGAGAGTTTTCGCCCCGAAGAACGTTTTCCAATGATGAGCACTTTTAAAGTTCTGCTATGTGGCGCGGTA
TTATCCCGTATTGACGCCGGGCAAGAGCAACTCGGTCGCCGCATACACTATTCTCAGAATGACTTGGTTG
AGTACTCACCAGTCACAGAAAAGCATCTTACGGATGGCATGACAGTAAGAGAATTATGCAGTGCTGCCAT
AACCATGAGTGATAACACTGCGGCCAACTTACTTCTGACAACGATCGGAGGACCGAAGGAGCTAACCGCT
TTTTTGCACAACATGGGGGATCATGTAACTCGCCTTGATCGTTGGGAACCGGAGCTGAATGAAGCCATAC
CAAACGACGAGCGTGACACCACGATGCCTGCAGCAATGGCAACAACGTTGCGCAAACTATTAACTGGCGA
ACTACTTACTCTAGCTTCCCGGCAACAATTAATAGACTGGATGGAGGCGGATAAAGTTGCAGGACCACTT
CTGCGCTCGGCCCTTCCGGCTGGCTGGTTTATTGCTGATAAATCTGGAGCCGGTGAGCGTGGGTCTCGCG
GTATCATTGCAGCACTGGGGCCAGATGGTAAGCCCTCCCGTATCGTAGTTATCTACACGACGGGGAGTCA
GGCAACTATGGATGAACGAAATAGACAGATCGCTGAGATAGGTGCCTCACTGATTAAGCATTGGTAACTG
TCAGACCAAGTTTACTCATATATACTTTAGATTGATTTAAAACTTCATTTTTAATTTAAAAGGATCTAGG
TGAAGATCCTTTTTGATAATCTCATGACCAAAATCCCTTAACGTGAGTTTTCGTTCCACTGAGCGTCAGA
CCCCGTAGAAAAGATCAAAGGATCTTCTTGAGATCCTTTTTTTCTGCGCGTAATCTGCTGCTTGCAAACA
AAAAAACCACCGCTACCAGCGGTGGTTTGTTTGCCGGATCAAGAGCTACCAACTCTTTTTCCGAAGGTAA
CTGGCTTCAGCAGAGCGCAGATACCAAATACTGTCCTTCTAGTGTAGCCGTAGTTAGGCCACCACTTCAA
GAACTCTGTAGCACCGCCTACATACCTCGCTCTGCTAATCCTGTTACCAGTGGCTGCTGCCAGTGGCGAT
AAGTCGTGTCTTACCGGGTTGGACTCAAGACGATAGTTACCGGATAAGGCGCAGCGGTCGGGCTGAACGG
GGGGTTCGTGCACACAGCCCAGCTTGGAGCGAACGACCTACACCGAACTGAGATACCTACAGCGTGAGCT
ATGAGAAAGCGCCACGCTTCCCGAAGGGAGAAAGGCGGACAGGTATCCGGTAAGCGGCAGGGTCGGAACA
GGAGAGCGCACGAGGGAGCTTCCAGGGGGAAACGCCTGGTATCTTTATAGTCCTGTCGGGTTTCGCCACC
TCTGACTTGAGCGTCGATTTTTGTGATGCTCGTCAGGGGGGCGGAGCCTATGGAAAAACGCCAGCAACGC
GGCCTTTTTACGGTTCCTGGCCTTTTGCTGGCCTTTTGCTCACATGTTCTTTCCTGCGTTATCCCCTGAT
TCTGTGGATAACCGTATTACCGCCTTTGAGTGAGCTGATACCGCTCGCCGCAGCCGAACGACCGAGCGCA
GCGAGTCAGTGAGCGAGGAAGCGGAAGAGCGCCTGATGCGGTATTTTCTCCTTACGCATCTGTGCGGTAT
TTCACACCGCAATGGTGCACTCTCAGTACAATCTGCTCTGATGCCGCATAGTTAAGCCAGTATACACTCC
GCTATCGCTACGTGACTGGGTCATGGCTGCGCCCCGACACCCGCCAACACCCGCTGACGCGCCCTGACGG
GCTTGTCTGCTCCCGGCATCCGCTTACAGACAAGCTGTGACCGTCTCCGGGAGCTGCATGTGTCAGAGGT
TTTCACCGTCATCACCGAAACGCGCGAGGCAGCTGCGGTAAAGCTCATCAGCGTGGTCGTGAAGCGATTC
ACAGATGTCTGCCTGTTCATCCGCGTCCAGCTCGTTGAGTTTCTCCAGAAGCGTTAATGTCTGGCTTCTG
ATAAAGCGGGCCATGTTAAGGGCGGTTTTTTCCTGTTTGGTCACTGATGCCTCCGTGTAAGGGGGATTTC
TGTTCATGGGGGTAATGATACCGATGAAACGAGAGAGGATGCTCACGATACGGGTTACTGATGATGAACA
TGCCCGGTTACTGGAACGTTGTGAGGGTAAACAACTGGCGGTATGGATGCGGCGGGACCAGAGAAAAATC
ACTCAGGGTCAATGCCAGCGCTTCGTTAATACAGATGTAGGTGTTCCACAGGGTAGCCAGCAGCATCCTG
CGATGCAGATCCGGAACATAATGGTGCAGGGCGCTGACTTCCGCGTTTCCAGACTTTACGAAACACGGAA
ACCGAAGACCATTCATGTTGTTGCTCAGGTCGCAGACGTTTTGCAGCAGCAGTCGCTTCACGTTCGCTCG
CGTATCGGTGATTCATTCTGCTAACCAGTAAGGCAACCCCGCCAGCCTAGCCGGGTCCTCAACGACAGGA
GCACGATCATGCGCACCCGTGGGGCCGCCATGCCGGCGATAATGGCCTGCTTCTCGCCGAAACGTTTGGT
GGCGGGACCAGTGACGAAGGCTTGAGCGAGGGCGTGCAAGATTCCGAATACCGCAAGCGACAGGCCGATC
ATCGTCGCGCTCCAGCGAAAGCGGTCCTCGCCGAAAATGACCCAGAGCGCTGCCGGCACCTGTCCTACGA
GTTGCATGATAAAGAAGACAGTCATAAGTGCGGCGACGATAGTCATGCCCCGCGCCCACCGGAAGGAGCT
GACTGGGTTGAAGGCTCTCAAGGGCATCGGTCGAGATCCCGGTGCCTAATGAGTGAGCTAACTTACATTA
ATTGCGTTGCGCTCACTGCCCGCTTTCCAGTCGGGAAACCTGTCGTGCCAGCTGCATTAATGAATCGGCC
AACGCGCGGGGAGAGGCGGTTTGCGTATTGGGCGCCAGGGTGGTTTTTCTTTTCACCAGTGAGACGGGCA
ACAGCTGATTGCCCTTCACCGCCTGGCCCTGAGAGAGTTGCAGCAAGCGGTCCACGCTGGTTTGCCCCAG
CAGGCGAAAATCCTGTTTGATGGTGGTTAACGGCGGGATATAACATGAGCTGTCTTCGGTATCGTCGTAT
CCCACTACCGAGATATCCGCACCAACGCGCAGCCCGGACTCGGTAATGGCGCGCATTGCGCCCAGCGCCA
TCTGATCGTTGGCAACCAGCATCGCAGTGGGAACGATGCCCTCATTCAGCATTTGCATGGTTTGTTGAAA
ACCGGACATGGCACTCCAGTCGCCTTCCCGTTCCGCTATCGGCTGAATTTGATTGCGAGTGAGATATTTA
TGCCAGCCAGCCAGACGCAGACGCGCCGAGACAGAACTTAATGGGCCCGCTAACAGCGCGATTTGCTGGT
GACCCAATGCGACCAGATGCTCCACGCCCAGTCGCGTACCGTCTTCATGGGAGAAAATAATACTGTTGAT
GGGTGTCTGGTCAGAGACATCAAGAAATAACGCCGGAACATTAGTGCAGGCAGCTTCCACAGCAATGGCA
TCCTGGTCATCCAGCGGATAGTTAATGATCAGCCCACTGACGCGTTGCGCGAGAAGATTGTGCACCGCCG
CTTTACAGGCTTCGACGCCGCTTCGTTCTACCATCGACACCACCACGCTGGCACCCAGTTGATCGGCGCG
AGATTTAATCGCCGCGACAATTTGCGACGGCGCGTGCAGGGCCAGACTGGAGGTGGCAACGCCAATCAGC
AACGACTGTTTGCCCGCCAGTTGTTGTGCCACGCGGTTGGGAATGTAATTCAGCTCCGCCATCGCCGCTT
CCACTTTTTCCCGCGTTTTCGCAGAAACGTGGCTGGCCTGGTTCACCACGCGGGAAACGGTCTGATAAGA
GACACCGGCATACTCTGCGACATCGTATAACGTTACTGGTTTCACATTCACCACCCTGAATTGACTCTCT
TCCGGGCGCTATCATGCCATACCGCGAAAGGTTTTGCGCCATTCGATGGTGTCCGGGATCTCGACGCTCT
CCCTTATGCGACTCCTGCATTAGGAAGCAGCCCAGTAGTAGGTTGAGGCCGTTGAGCACCGCCGCCGCAA
GGAATGGTGCATGCAAGGAGATGGCGCCCAACAGTCCCCCGGCCACGGGGCCTGCCACCATACCCACGCC
GAAACAAGCGCTCATGAGCCCGAAGTGGCGAGCCCGATCTTCCCCATCGGTGATGTCGGCGATATAGGCG
CCAGCAACCGCACCTGTGGCGCCGGTGATGCCGGCCACGATGCGTCCGGCGTAGAGGATCGAGATCTCGA
TCCCGCGAAATTAATACGACTCACTATAGGGGAATTGTGAGCGGATAACAATTCCCCTCTAGAAATAATT
TTGTTTAACTTTAAGAAGGAGATATACATATGCAGACCACCGTGACCACCATGCTCCTCGCGTCCGTAGC
ATTAGCGGCTTGCGCCGGAGGAGGTTCCACTCCTCTGCCTCTACCGCAGCAGCAGCCGCCTCAGCAGGAA
CCGCCACCTCCTCCTGTTCCGCTAGCCAGTCGCGCCGCGTGTGAGGCGCTCAAAGATGGTAATGGCGACA
TGGTTTGGCCGAATGCCGCCACGGTTGTAGAGGTTGCAGCCTGGCGTGATGCAGCACCGGCCACGGCATC
AGCCGCAGCCCTGCCGGAGCATTGCGAAGTATCAGGCGCGATTGCCAAGCGTACTGGGATTGATGGGTAC
CCGTATGAAATTAAGTTTCGCCTGCGCATGCCCGCTGAGTGGAACGGCCGTTTTTTCATGGAGGGTGGCA
GTGGTACGAACGGCTCTCTCTCAGCGGCGACCGGAAGTATCGGCGGCGGTCAGATCGCCTCAGCGCTGAG
TCGTAACTTTGCAACAATTGCTACCGACGGAGGACATGACAATGCGGTGAATGATAATCCGGATGCGCTC
GGTACCGTCGCATTTGGTCTCGATCCCCAGGCACGCTTAGACATGGGCTACAACTCCTATGATCAGGTGA
CTCAGGCCGGCAAAGCCGCCGTTGCACGCTTTTATGGTCGCGCAGCCGACAAGAGCTACTTCATCGGCTG
TTCGACCGGCGGCCGCGAGGGCATGATGCTGTCCCAGCGCTTTCCATCACATTACGATGGCATTGTGGCG
GGCGCACCGGGATATCAGTTGCCGAAGGCCGGAATTAGTGGCGCGTGGACCACCCAGAGCTTAGCGCCCG
CCGCCGTTGGCCTGGATGCCCAGGGAGTGCCGCTGATTAATAAGAGCTTTTCTGACGCAGACCTCCATTT
ACTGTCGCAGGCGATTCTCGGAACATGCGACGCCTTGGATGGCCTGGCCGACGGCATCGTTGACAACTAC
CGAGCGTGCCAAGCGGCTTTTGATCCGGCGACTGCAGCCAACCCAGCGAATGGCCAAGCCCTGCAGTGCG
TGGGCGCAAAGACAGCCGATTGCTTATCGCCCGTCCAAGTTACGGCGATTAAACGAGCGATGGCCGGTCC
GGTAAATAGCGCGGGTACGCCGTTATATAATAGATGGGCCTGGGACGCAGGTATGAGCGGTCTTAGTGGT
ACCACTTACAATCAGGGTTGGCGCAGCTGGTGGCTGGGATCGTTTAACAGCTCGGCGAATAACGCACAAC
GTGTATCTGGTTTCTCAGCGCGGAGCTGGCTGGTGGACTTTGCTACCCCGCCGGAGCCGATGCCCATGAC
CCAAGTCGCCGCCCGTATGATGAAATTTGATTTCGATATCGATCCTCTGAAAATATGGGCTACTTCGGGC
CAATTTACCCAGAGTAGTATGGACTGGCACGGTGCCACTAGCACCGACCTTGCTGCCTTTCGGGACCGCG
GCGGTAAAATGATTCTGTATCACGGAATGAGCGATGCCGCATTCTCTGCACTAGATACAGCAGATTATTA
TGAACGCCTGGGTGCCGCAATGCCGGGCGCCGCGGGCTTTGCTCGTCTGTTCTTGGTTCCGGGAATGAAC
CATTGCTCCGGGGGTCCAGGTACCGACCGCTTTGATATGCTAACACCGTTAGTTGCATGGGTTGAACGTG
GGGAAGCCCCTGACCAAATTAGCGCCTGGAGCGGCACCCCCGGCTACTTTGGTGTGGCCGCCCGCACTCG
ACCGTTATGTCCCTATCCGCAGATTGCGCGCTATAAGGGATCAGGCGATATCAATACCGAAGCAAATTTT
GCGTGTGCCGCTCCACCGCTCGAGCACCACCATCACCACCACTGAGATCCGGCTGCTAACAAAGCCCGAA
AGGAAGCTGAGTTGGCTGCTGCCACCGCTGAGCAATAACTAGCATAACCCCTTGGGGCCTCTAAACGGGT
CTTGAGGGGTTTTTTGCTGAAAGGAGGAACTATATCCGGAT
Features (pLannotate 1.2.2; 18 found; start..end, strand, type, name):
     12..440     +  rep_origin     f1 ori (sequence partly withheld): f1 bacteriophage origin of replication; arrow indicates direction of (+) strand synthesis
    493..597     +  promoter       AmpR promoter: bla
    598..1458    +  CDS            AmpR: β-lactamase; bla; confers resistance to ampicillin, carbenicillin, and related antibiotics
   1629..2217    +  rep_origin     ori: high-copy-number ColE1/pMB1/pBR322/pUC origin of replication
   2403..2542    -  misc_feature   bom: basis of mobility region from pBR322
   2644..2835    -  CDS            rop: Rop protein, which maintains plasmids at low copy number; rop
   2852..3232    +  CDS            YPB1_ECOLX: Protein predicted: Swiss-Prot protein existence level 4. From Escherichia coli.
   3304..3595    -  CDS            TcR (fragment): tetracycline efflux protein; tet; confers resistance to tetracycline
   3610..3631    -  protein_bind   CAP binding site: CAP binding activates transcription in the presence of cAMP. E. coli catabolite activator protein
   3644..4726    -  CDS            lacI: lac repressor; lacI; The lac repressor binds to the lac operator to inhibit transcription in E. coli. This inhibition can be relieved by adding lactose or isopropyl-β-D-thiogalactopyranoside (IPTG).
   4727..4804    -  promoter       lacI promoter: lacI
   4812..5091    -  CDS            TcR (fragment): tetracycline efflux protein; tet; confers resistance to tetracycline
   5113..5131    +  promoter       T7 promoter: promoter for bacteriophage T7 RNA polymerase
   5132..5156    +  protein_bind   lac operator: The lac repressor binds to the lac operator to inhibit transcription in E. coli. This inhibition can be relieved by adding lactose or isopropyl-β-D-thiogalactopyranoside (IPTG). lac repressor encoded by lacI
   5171..5193    +  RBS            RBS: efficient ribosome binding site from bacteriophage T7 gene 10 (Olins and Rangwala, 1989)
   5201..7009    +  CDS            MHETH_IDESA: Experimental evidence at protein level: Swiss-Prot protein existence level 1. Involved in the degradation and assimilation of the plastic poly(ethylene terephthalate) (PET), which allows I.sakaiensis to use PET as its major energy and carbon source for growth. Likely acts synergistically with PETase to depolymerize PET. Catalyzes the hydrolysis of mono(2-hydroxyethyl) terephthalate (MHET) into its two environmentally benign monomers, terephthalate and ethylene glycol. Does not show activity against PET, bis(hydroxyethyl) terephthalate (BHET), pNP-aliphatic esters or typical aromatic ester comp
   7043..7092    +  CDS            SET1 (fragment): solubility-enhancement tag derived from T7 phage gene 10B
   7100..7147    +  terminator     T7 terminator: transcription terminator for bacteriophage T7 RNA polymerase
