[The description below was written by a language model from this plasmid's Addgene catalogue record and pLannotate feature annotations shown in this document.]
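Description:
pCJ206 is a bacterial expression plasmid built on the pET-21b(+) backbone for producing a mutant form of MHETase from Ideonella sakaiensis 201-F6 in E. coli. The sequenced plasmid is about 7.2 kb. It replicates from a ColE1/pMB1-type origin, with the pBR322-derived bom and rop regions also annotated; the catalogue lists it as high copy. Selection is through the bla gene, which confers ampicillin resistance. An f1 origin is also present. Short fragments annotated as tetracycline resistance sequence and a predicted E. coli open reading frame appear to be backbone remnants rather than functional markers.

The MHETase coding sequence was codon optimized for E. coli K12 and inserted by Gibson cloning. It sits downstream of a T7 promoter with an adjacent lac operator and the T7 gene 10 ribosome binding site, and is followed by a T7 terminator. The plasmid-borne lacI gene supplies lac repressor, so transcription depends on a host providing T7 RNA polymerase and is relieved by IPTG. A C-terminal His tag from the backbone allows affinity purification. This tag is not annotated separately in the feature table, and the short "SET1" fragment called between the insert and the terminator is probably just a similarity match to backbone sequence.

MHETase hydrolyses mono(2-hydroxyethyl) terephthalate into terephthalate and ethylene glycol, and is thought to act together with PETase in breaking down poly(ethylene terephthalate). This variant carries an E226T substitution in the putative lipase box. It serves to produce recombinant protein for structure–function and engineering studies of the two-enzyme plastic depolymerization system.
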