Addgene plasmid #162679: pCJ206
Purpose: pET-21b(+) based plasmid for expression of MHETase from Ideonella sakaiensis 201-F6 (Genbank GAP38911.1), codon optimized for expression in E. coli K12, with C-terminal His tag, incorporating the E226T mutation to the putative lipase box.
Depositing lab: Gregg Beckham. Depositing organization: National Laboratory of the Rockies (NLR). Publication: Characterization and engineering of a two-enzyme system for plastics depolymerization. Knott BC, Erickson E, Allen MD, Gado JE, Graham R, Kearns FL, Pardo I, Topuzlu E, Anderson JJ, Austin HP, Dominick G, Johnson CW, Rorrer NA, Szostkiewicz CJ, Copie V, Payne CM, Woodcock HL, Donohoe BS, Beckham GT, McGeehan JE. Proc Natl Acad Sci U S A. 2020 Oct 13;117(41):25476-25485. doi: 10.1073/pnas.2006753117. Epub 2020 Sep 28. PubMed 32989159.
Backbone
  Vector backbone: pET-21b(+)
  Backbone manufacturer: EMD Biosciences
  Backbone size w/o insert (bp): 5367
  Vector type: Bacterial Expression
Growth in bacteria
  Bacterial resistance: Ampicillin, 100 μg/mL
  Growth temperature: 37°C
  Growth strain: NEB Stable
  Copy number: High Copy
Gene/Insert
  Gene/Insert name: MHETase from Ideonella sakaiensis 201-F6 (Genbank GAP38911.1), incorporating the E226T mutation to the putative lipase box
  Species: Ideonella sakaiensis 201-F6
  Mutation: E226T; codon optimized for expression in E. coli K12
  Promoter: T7/lac
  Tag / fusion protein: His (C terminal on backbone)
  Cloning method: Gibson Cloning
Terms and licenses: Academic/Nonprofit Terms; Industry Terms: Not Available to Industry
How to cite: pCJ206 was a gift from Gregg Beckham (Addgene plasmid # 162679 ; http://n2t.net/addgene:162679 ; RRID:Addgene_162679)
